Addgene plasmid #142611: TFORF0386
Purpose: Lentiviral vector for overexpressing transcription factor ORFs with unique 24-bp barcodes. Barcodes facilitate identification of transcription factors in pooled screens.
Depositing lab: Feng Zhang. Depositing organization: Broad Institute. Publication: A transcription factor atlas of directed differentiation. Joung J, Ma S, Tay T, Geiger-Schuller KR, Kirchgatterer PC, Verdine VK, Guo B, Arias-Garcia MA, Allen WE, Singh A, Kuksenko O, Abudayyeh OO, Gootenberg JS, Fu Z, Macrae RK, Buenrostro JD, Regev A, Zhang F. Cell. 2023 Jan 5;186(1):209-229.e26. doi: 10.1016/j.cell.2022.11.026. PubMed 36608654.
Backbone
  Vector backbone: pLX_TRC317
  Backbone manufacturer: Broad Institute Genetic Perturbation Platform
  Backbone size w/o insert (bp): 8264
  Vector type: Mammalian Expression, Lentiviral
  Selectable markers: Puromycin
Growth in bacteria
  Bacterial resistance: Ampicillin, 100 μg/mL
  Growth temperature: 37°C
  Growth strain: NEB Stable
  Copy number: High Copy
Gene/Insert
  Gene/Insert name: SMARCA4
  Species: H. sapiens (human)
  Insert size (bp): 4943
  Entrez Gene: SMARCA4 (a.k.a. BAF190, BAF190A, BRG1, CSS4, MRD16, OTSC12, RTPS2, SNF2, SNF2-beta, SNF2L4, SNF2LB, SWI2, hSNF2b)
  Promoter: EF1a
  Cloning method: Unknown
  Sequencing primers: 5′ GGGTGGAGACTGAAGTTAGGCCAG; 3′ CACATAGCGTAAAAGGAGCAACATAG
Terms and licenses: Academic/Nonprofit Terms; Industry Terms: Not Available to Industry
Depositor comments: XM_017027168,NM_001128848,ENST00000444061 . The transcription factor ORF portion of this plasmid was synthesized by Genewiz. Please test multiple small colonies in case of plasmid recombination. To make this collection available in a timely manner, a portion of this collection was not fully sequenced by Addgene. If an Addgene verified full plasmid sequence is not available, please contact us prior to placing an order to request the full sequence.
How to cite: TFORF0386 was a gift from Feng Zhang (Addgene plasmid # 142611 ; http://n2t.net/addgene:142611 ; RRID:Addgene_142611)
