[The description below was written by a language model from this plasmid's Addgene catalogue record and pLannotate feature annotations shown in this document.]
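Description:
TFORF0386 is a third-generation, self-inactivating lentiviral expression plasmid built on the pLX_TRC317 backbone and carrying the human SMARCA4 (BRG1) open reading frame. It belongs to a barcoded transcription factor ORF collection in which each construct has a unique 24-bp barcode, so that the factor delivered to a cell can be identified in pooled overexpression screens. In bacteria it is maintained through a high-copy ColE1/pUC-type origin and selected with ampicillin via the β-lactamase gene. An f1 origin and remnants of a lac/T7/T3 cloning region are also present. The depositor warns that the plasmid can recombine, as is common for LTR-containing vectors with large inserts.

The viral portion starts with an RSV promoter fused to a truncated HIV-1 5' LTR, which drives Tat-independent genomic RNA production in packaging cells. It is followed by the Ψ packaging signal with a gag fragment, the RRE for Rev-dependent export, and a cPPT/CTS. An SV40 early promoter/origin region sits directly upstream of the puromycin N-acetyltransferase gene and presumably drives it, allowing selection of transduced mammalian cells. Downstream, the EF-1α promoter drives the roughly 4.8 kb SMARCA4 coding sequence. The automated annotation matched this to the mouse Smarca4 protein entry, which likely reflects high conservation, since the catalogue record lists the insert as human and synthesized. A WPRE after the ORF enhances transcript expression, and the ΔU3 3' LTR inactivates the viral promoter after integration. The barcode is not annotated in the feature table. It may lie in the short interval between the ORF and the WPRE, where only a small U6 promoter fragment is called. SMARCA4 encodes the ATPase subunit of SWI/SNF chromatin remodeling complexes.
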