Features (pLannotate 1.2.2; 31 found; start..end, strand, type, name):
      5..231     +  promoter       RSV promoter: Rous sarcoma virus enhancer/promoter
    232..412     +  LTR            5' LTR (truncated): truncated 5' long terminal repeat (LTR) from HIV-1
    459..584     +  misc_feature   HIV-1 Ψ: packaging signal of human immunodeficiency virus type 1
    568..931     +  CDS            HIV-1 gag (fragment): gag protein from human immunodeficiency virus 1; gag
   1077..1310    +  misc_feature   RRE: The Rev response element (RRE) of HIV-1 allows for Rev-dependent mRNA export from the nucleus to the cytoplasm.
   1687..1713    +  CDS            Rev (fragment): human immunodeficiency virus 1 (HIV-1) Rev protein; rev; enhances nuclear export of unspliced and incompletely spliced viral mRNAs
   1720..1743    +  promoter       SV40 promoter (fragment): SV40 early promoter
   1744..1815    +  promoter       SV40 promoter (fragment): SV40 enhancer and early promoter
   1839..1974    +  rep_origin     SV40 ori: SV40 origin of replication
   2020..2616    +  CDS            PuroR (fragment): puromycin N-acetyltransferase; pac from Streptomyces; confers resistance to puromycin
   2665..2782    +  misc_feature   cPPT/CTS: central polypurine tract and central termination sequence of HIV-1
   2847..2913    +  CDS            small t antigen (fragment): SV40 (simian virus 40) small t antigen
   2920..4098    +  promoter       EF-1α promoter: strong constitutive promoter for human elongation factor EF-1α
   4115..8953    +  CDS            Smarca4: SMCA4_MOUSE - Also known as Baf190a, Brg1, Snf2b, Snf2l4. Experimental evidence at protein level: Swiss-Prot protein existence level 1. Involved in transcriptional activation and repression of select genes by chromatin remodeling (alteration of DNA-nucleosome topology). Component of SWI/SNF chromatin remodeling complexes that carry out key enzymatic activities, changing chromatin structure by altering DNA-histone contacts within a nucleosome in an ATP-dependent manner. Component of the CREST-BRG1 complex, a multiprotein complex that regulates promoter activation by orchestrating the calcium- d
   8969..9022    +  promoter       U6 promoter (fragment): RNA polymerase III promoter for human U6 snRNA
   9064..9652    +  misc_feature   WPRE: woodchuck hepatitis virus posttranscriptional regulatory element
   9703..9722    +  misc_feature   cPPT/CTS (fragment): central polypurine tract and central termination sequence of HIV-1
   9724..9957    +  LTR            3' LTR (ΔU3): self-inactivating 3' long terminal repeat (LTR) from HIV-1
  10035..10156   +  polyA_signal   SV40 poly(A) signal: SV40 polyadenylation signal
  10196..10331   +  rep_origin     SV40 ori: SV40 origin of replication
  10352..10370   -  promoter       T7 promoter: promoter for bacteriophage T7 RNA polymerase
  10378..10533   +  CDS            lacZα (fragment): LacZα fragment of β-galactosidase; lacZ fragment
  10538..10966   +  rep_origin     f1 ori (sequence partly withheld): f1 bacteriophage origin of replication; arrow indicates direction of (+) strand synthesis
  11019..11123   +  promoter       AmpR promoter: bla
  11124..11984   +  CDS            AmpR: β-lactamase; bla; confers resistance to ampicillin, carbenicillin, and related antibiotics
  12155..12743   +  rep_origin     ori: high-copy-number ColE1/pMB1/pBR322/pUC origin of replication
  12926..13018   +  CDS            lacI (fragment): lac repressor; lacI; The lac repressor binds to the lac operator to inhibit transcription in E. coli. This inhibition can be relieved by adding lactose or isopropyl-β-D-thiogalactopyranoside (IPTG).
  13031..13052   +  protein_bind   CAP binding site: CAP binding activates transcription in the presence of cAMP. E. coli catabolite activator protein
  13067..13097   +  promoter       lac promoter: promoter for the E. coli lac operon
  13101..13123   +  protein_bind   lac operator (fragment): The lac repressor binds to the lac operator to inhibit transcription in E. coli. This inhibition can be relieved by adding lactose or isopropyl-β-D-thiogalactopyranoside (IPTG). lac repressor encoded by lacI
  13166..13184   +  promoter       T3 promoter: promoter for bacteriophage T3 RNA polymerase
>Addgene plasmid #142611 | TFORF0386 | addgene full sequence | sequence record 396001 | Addgene NGS Result
TTAATGTAGTCTTATGCAATACTCTTGTAGTCTTGCAACATGGTAACGATGAGTTAGCAACATGCCTTAC
AAGGAGAGAAAAAGCACCGTGCATGCCGATTGGTGGAAGTAAGGTGGTACGATCGTGCCTTATTAGGAAG
GCAACAGACGGGTCTGACATGGATTGGACGAACCACTGAATTGCCGCATTGCAGAGATATTGTATTTAAG
TGCCTAGCTCGATACATAAACGGGTCTCTCTGGTTAGACCAGATCTGAGCCTGGGAGCTCTCTGGCTAAC
TAGGGAACCCACTGCTTAAGCCTCAATAAAGCTTGCCTTGAGTGCTTCAAGTAGTGTGTGCCCGTCTGTT
GTGTGACTCTGGTAACTAGAGATCCCTCAGACCCTTTTAGTCAGTGTGGAAAATCTCTAGCAGTGGCGCC
CGAACAGGGACTTGAAAGCGAAAGGGAAACCAGAGGAGCTCTCTCGACGCAGGACTCGGCTTGCTGAAGC
GCGCACGGCAAGAGGCGAGGGGCGGCGACTGGTGAGTACGCCAAAAATTTTGACTAGCGGAGGCTAGAAG
GAGAGAGATGGGTGCGAGAGCGTCAGTATTAAGCGGGGGAGAATTAGATCGCGATGGGAAAAAATTCGGT
TAAGGCCAGGGGGAAAGAAAAAATATAAATTAAAACATATAGTATGGGCAAGCAGGGAGCTAGAACGATT
CGCAGTTAATCCTGGCCTGTTAGAAACATCAGAAGGCTGTAGACAAATACTGGGACAGCTACAACCATCC
CTTCAGACAGGATCAGAAGAACTTAGATCATTATATAATACAGTAGCAACCCTCTATTGTGTGCATCAAA
GGATAGAGATAAAAGACACCAAGGAAGCTTTAGACAAGATAGAGGAAGAGCAAAACAAAAGTAAGACCAC
CGCACAGCAAGCGGCCGCTGATCTTCAGACCTGGAGGAGGAGATATGAGGGACAATTGGAGAAGTGAATT
ATATAAATATAAAGTAGTAAAAATTGAACCATTAGGAGTAGCACCCACCAAGGCAAAGAGAAGAGTGGTG
CAGAGAGAAAAAAGAGCAGTGGGAATAGGAGCTTTGTTCCTTGGGTTCTTGGGAGCAGCAGGAAGCACTA
TGGGCGCAGCGTCAATGACGCTGACGGTACAGGCCAGACAATTATTGTCTGGTATAGTGCAGCAGCAGAA
CAATTTGCTGAGGGCTATTGAGGCGCAACAGCATCTGTTGCAACTCACAGTCTGGGGCATCAAGCAGCTC
CAGGCAAGAATCCTGGCTGTGGAAAGATACCTAAAGGATCAACAGCTCCTGGGGATTTGGGGTTGCTCTG
GAAAACTCATTTGCACCACTGCTGTGCCTTGGAATGCTAGTTGGAGTAATAAATCTCTGGAACAGATTTG
GAATCACACGACCTGGATGGAGTGGGACAGAGAAATTAACAATTACACAAGCTTAATACACTCCTTAATT
GAAGAATCGCAAAACCAGCAAGAAAAGAATGAACAAGAATTATTGGAATTAGATAAATGGGCAAGTTTGT
GGAATTGGTTTAACATAACAAATTGGCTGTGGTATATAAAATTATTCATAATGATAGTAGGAGGCTTGGT
AGGTTTAAGAATAGTTTTTGCTGTACTTTCTATAGTGAATAGAGTTAGGCAGGGATATTCACCATTATCG
TTTCAGACCCACCTCCCAACCCCGAGGGGACCCATGCATTGCATCTCAATTAGTCAGCAACCAGGTGTGG
AAAGTCCCCAGGCTCCCCAGCAGGCAGAAGTATGCAAAGCATGCGTCTCAATTAGTCAGCAACCATAGTC
CCGCCCCTAACTCCGCCCATCCCGCCCCTAACTCCGCCCAGTTCCGCCCATTCTCCGCCCCATGGCTGAC
TAATTTTTTTTATTTATGCAGAGGCCGAGGCCGCCTCGGCCTCTGAGCTATTCCAGAAGTAGTGAGGAGG
CTTTTTTGGAGGCCTAGGCTTTTGCAAAAAGCTTTCTAGAGGTACCACCGGAGCTTACCATGACCGAGTA
CAAGCCCACGGTGCGCCTCGCCACCCGCGACGACGTCCCCAGGGCCGTACGCACCCTCGCCGCCGCGTTC
GCCGACTACCCCGCCACGCGCCACACCGTCGATCCGGACCGCCACATCGAGCGGGTCACCGAGCTGCAAG
AACTCTTCCTCACGCGCGTCGGGCTCGACATCGGCAAGGTGTGGGTCGCGGACGACGGCGCCGCCGTGGC
GGTCTGGACCACGCCGGAGAGCGTCGAAGCGGGGGCGGTGTTCGCCGAGATCGGCCCGCGCATGGCCGAG
TTGAGCGGTTCCCGGCTGGCCGCGCAGCAACAGATGGAAGGCCTCCTGGCGCCGCACCGGCCCAAGGAGC
CCGCGTGGTTCCTGGCCACCGTCGGCGTCTCGCCCGACCACCAGGGCAAGGGTCTGGGCAGCGCCGTCGT
GCTCCCCGGAGTGGAGGCGGCCGAGCGCGCCGGGGTGCCCGCCTTCCTGGAGACCTCCGCGCCCCGCAAC
CTCCCCTTCTACGAGCGGCTCGGCTTCACCGTCACCGCCGACGTCGAGGTGCCCGAAGGACCGCGCACCT
GGTGCATGACCCGCAAGCCCGGTGCCAGTTAACGAATTCTAGATCTTGAGACAAATGGCAGTATTCATCC
ACAATTTTAAAAGAAAAGGGGGGATTGGGGGGTACAGTGCAGGGGAAAGAATAGTAGACATAATAGCAAC
AGACATACAAACTAAAGAATTACAAAAACAAATTACAAAAATTCAAAATTTTCGGGTTTATTACAGGGAC
AGCAGAGATCCACTTTGGCGCCGGCTCGAGGCCTGCAGGTGCAAAGATGGATAAAGTTTTAAACAGAGAG
GAATCTTTGCAGCTAATGGACCTTCTAGGTCTTGAAAGGAGTGGGAATTGGCTCCGGTGCCCGTCAGTGG
GCAGAGCGCACATCGCCCACAGTCCCCGAGAAGTTGGGGGGAGGGGTCGGCAATTGAACCGGTGCCTAGA
GAAGGTGGCGCGGGGTAAACTGGGAAAGTGATGTCGTGTACTGGCTCCGCCTTTTTCCCGAGGGTGGGGG
AGAACCGTATATAAGTGCAGTAGTCGCCGTGAACGTTCTTTTTCGCAACGGGTTTGCCGCCAGAACACAG
GTAAGTGCCGTGTGTGGTTCCCGCGGGCCTGGCCTCTTTACGGGTTATGGCCCTTGCGTGCCTTGAATTA
CTTCCACCTGGCTGCAGTACGTGATTCTTGATCCCGAGCTTCGGGTTGGAAGTGGGTGGGAGAGTTCGAG
GCCTTGCGCTTAAGGAGCCCCTTCGCCTCGTGCTTGAGTTGAGGCCTGGCCTGGGCGCTGGGGCCGCCGC
GTGCGAATCTGGTGGCACCTTCGCGCCTGTCTCGCTGCTTTCGATAAGTCTCTAGCCATTTAAAATTTTT
GATGACCTGCTGCGACGCTTTTTTTCTGGCAAGATAGTCTTGTAAATGCGGGCCAAGATCTGCACACTGG
TATTTCGGTTTTTGGGGCCGCGGGCGGCGACGGGGCCCGTGCGTCCCAGCGCACATGTTCGGCGAGGCGG
GGCCTGCGAGCGCGGCCACCGAGAATCGGACGGGGGTAGTCTCAAGCTGGCCGGCCTGCTCTGGTGCCTG
GCCTCGCGCCGCCGTGTATCGCCCCGCCCTGGGCGGCAAGGCTGGCCCGGTCGGCACCAGTTGCGTGAGC
GGAAAGATGGCCGCTTCCCGGCCCTGCTGCAGGGAGCTCAAAATGGAGGACGCGGCGCTCGGGAGAGCGG
GCGGGTGAGTCACCCACACAAAGGAAAAGGGCCTTTCCGTCCTCAGCCGTCGCTTCATGTGACTCCACGG
AGTACCGGGCGCCGTCCAGGCACCTCGATTAGTTCTCGAGCTTTTGGAGTACGTCGTCTTTAGGTTGGGG
GGAGGGGTTTTATGCGATGGAGTTTCCCCACACTGAGTGGGTGGAGACTGAAGTTAGGCCAGCTTGGCAC
TTGATGTAATTCTCCTTGGAATTTGCCCTTTTTGAGTTTGGATCTTGGTTCATTCTCAAGCCTCAGACAG
TGGTTCAAAGTTTTTTTCTTCCATTTCAGGTGTCGTGAGGCTAGCACCGCCACCATGTCCACTCCAGACC
CACCCCTGGGCGGAACTCCTCGGCCAGGTCCTTCCCCGGGCCCTGGCCCTTCCCCTGGAGCCATGCTGGG
CCCTAGCCCGGGTCCCTCGCCGGGCTCCGCCCACAGCATGATGGGGCCCAGCCCAGGGCCGCCCTCAGCA
GGACACCCCATCCCCACCCAGGGGCCTGGAGGGTACCCTCAGGACAACATGCACCAGATGCACAAGCCCA
TGGAGTCCATGCATGAGAAGGGCATGTCGGACGACCCGCGCTACAACCAGATGAAAGGAATGGGGATGCG
GTCAGGGGGCCATGCTGGGATGGGGCCCCCGCCCAGCCCCATGGACCAGCACTCCCAAGGTTACCCCTCG
CCCCTGGGTGGCTCTGAGCATGCCTCTAGTCCAGTTCCAGCCAGTGGCCCGTCTTCGGGGCCCCAGATGT
CTTCCGGGCCAGGAGGTGCCCCGCTGGATGGTGCTGACCCCCAGGCCTTGGGGCAGCAGAACCGGGGCCC
AACCCCATTTAACCAGAACCAGCTGCACCAGCTCAGAGCTCAGATCATGGCCTACAAGATGCTGGCCAGG
GGGCAGCCCCTCCCCGACCACCTGCAGATGGCGGTGCAGGGCAAGCGGCCGATGCCCGGGATGCAGCAGC
AGATGCCAACGCTACCTCCACCCTCGGTGTCCGCAACAGGACCCGGCCCTGGCCCTGGCCCTGGCCCCGG
CCCGGGTCCCGGCCCGGCACCTCCAAATTACAGCAGGCCTCATGGTATGGGAGGGCCCAACATGCCTCCC
CCAGGACCCTCGGGCGTGCCCCCCGGGATGCCAGGCCAGCCTCCTGGAGGGCCTCCCAAGCCCTGGCCTG
AAGGACCCATGGCGAATGCTGCTGCCCCCACGAGCACCCCTCAGAAGCTGATTCCCCCGCAGCCAACGGG
CCGCCCTTCCCCCGCGCCCCCTGCCGTCCCACCCGCCGCCTCGCCCGTGATGCCACCGCAGACCCAGTCC
CCCGGGCAGCCGGCCCAGCCCGCGCCCATGGTGCCACTGCACCAGAAGCAGAGCCGCATCACCCCCATCC
AGAAGCCGCGGGGCCTCGACCCTGTGGAGATCCTGCAGGAGCGCGAGTACAGGCTGCAGGCTCGCATCGC
ACACCGAATTCAGGAACTTGAAAACCTTCCCGGGTCCCTGGCCGGGGATTTGCGAACCAAAGCGACCATT
GAGCTCAAGGCCCTCAGGCTGCTGAACTTCCAGAGGCAGCTGCGCCAGGAGGTGGTGGTGTGCATGCGGA
GGGACACAGCGCTGGAGACAGCCCTCAATGCTAAGGCCTACAAGCGCAGCAAGCGCCAGTCCCTGCGCGA
GGCCCGCATCACTGAGAAGCTGGAGAAGCAGCAGAAGATCGAGCAGGAGCGCAAGCGCCGGCAGAAGCAC
CAGGAATACCTCAATAGCATTCTCCAGCATGCCAAGGATTTCAAGGAATATCACAGATCCGTCACAGGCA
AAATCCAGAAGCTGACCAAGGCAGTGGCCACGTACCATGCCAACACGGAGCGGGAGCAGAAGAAAGAGAA
CGAGCGGATCGAGAAGGAGCGCATGCGGAGGCTCATGGCTGAAGATGAGGAGGGGTACCGCAAGCTCATC
GACCAGAAGAAGGACAAGCGCCTGGCCTACCTCTTGCAGCAGACAGACGAGTACGTGGCTAACCTCACGG
AGCTGGTGCGGCAGCACAAGGCTGCCCAGGTCGCCAAGGAGAAAAAGAAGAAAAAGAAAAAGAAGAAGGC
AGAAAATGCAGAAGGACAGACGCCTGCCATTGGGCCGGATGGCGAGCCTCTGGACGAGACCAGCCAGATG
AGCGACCTCCCGGTGAAGGTGATCCACGTGGAGAGTGGGAAGATCCTCACAGGCACAGATGCCCCCAAAG
CCGGGCAGCTGGAGGCCTGGCTCGAGATGAACCCGGGGTATGAAGTAGCTCCGAGGTCTGATAGTGAAGA
AAGTGGCTCAGAAGAAGAGGAAGAGGAGGAGGAGGAAGAGCAGCCGCAGGCAGCACAGCCTCCCACCCTG
CCCGTGGAGGAGAAGAAGAAGATTCCAGATCCAGACAGCGATGACGTCTCTGAGGTGGACGCGCGGCACA
TCATTGAGAATGCCAAGCAAGATGTCGATGATGAATATGGCGTGTCCCAGGCCCTTGCACGTGGCCTGCA
GTCCTACTATGCCGTGGCCCATGCTGTCACTGAGAGAGTGGACAAGCAGTCAGCGCTTATGGTCAATGGT
GTCCTCAAACAGTACCAGATCAAAGGTTTGGAGTGGCTGGTGTCCCTGTACAACAACAACCTGAACGGCA
TCCTGGCCGACGAGATGGGCCTGGGGAAGACCATCCAGACCATCGCGCTCATCACGTACCTCATGGAGCA
CAAACGCATCAATGGGCCCTTCCTCATCATCGTGCCTCTCTCAACGCTGTCCAACTGGGCGTACGAGTTT
GACAAGTGGGCCCCCTCCGTGGTGAAGGTGTCTTACAAGGGATCCCCAGCAGCAAGACGGGCCTTTGTCC
CCCAGCTCCGGAGTGGGAAGTTCAACGTCTTGCTGACGACGTACGAGTACATCATCAAAGACAAGCACAT
CCTCGCCAAGATCCGTTGGAAGTACATGATTGTGGACGAAGGTCACCGCATGAAGAACCACCACTGCAAG
CTGACGCAGGTGCTCAACACGCACTATGTGGCACCCCGCCGCCTGCTGCTGACGGGCACACCGCTGCAGA
ACAAGCTTCCCGAGCTCTGGGCGCTGCTCAACTTCCTGCTGCCCACCATCTTCAAGAGCTGCAGCACCTT
CGAGCAGTGGTTTAACGCACCCTTTGCCATGACCGGGGAAAAGGTGGACCTGAATGAGGAGGAAACCATT
CTCATCATCCGGCGTCTCCACAAAGTGCTGCGGCCCTTCTTGCTCCGACGACTCAAGAAGGAAGTCGAGG
CCCAGTTGCCCGAAAAGGTGGAGTACGTCATCAAGTGCGACATGTCTGCGCTGCAGCGAGTGCTCTACCG
CCACATGCAGGCCAAGGGCGTGCTGCTGACTGATGGCTCCGAGAAGGACAAGAAGGGCAAAGGCGGCACC
AAGACCCTGATGAACACCATCATGCAGCTGCGGAAGATCTGCAACCACCCCTACATGTTCCAGCACATCG
AGGAGTCCTTTTCCGAGCACTTGGGGTTCACTGGCGGCATTGTCCAAGGGCTGGACCTGTACCGAGCCTC
GGGTAAATTTGAGCTTCTTGATAGAATTCTTCCCAAACTCCGAGCAACCAACCACAAAGTGCTGCTGTTC
TGCCAAATGACCTCCCTCATGACCATCATGGAAGATTACTTTGCGTATCGCGGCTTTAAATACCTCAGGC
TTGATGGAACCACGAAGGCGGAGGACCGGGGCATGCTGCTGAAAACCTTCAACGAGCCCGGCTCTGAGTA
CTTCATCTTCCTGCTCAGCACCCGGGCTGGGGGGCTCGGCCTGAACCTCCAGTCGGCAGACACTGTGATC
ATTTTTGACAGCGACTGGAATCCTCACCAGGACCTGCAAGCGCAGGACCGAGCCCACCGCATCGGGCAGC
AGAACGAGGTGCGTGTGCTCCGCCTCTGCACCGTCAACAGCGTGGAGGAGAAGATCCTAGCTGCAGCCAA
GTACAAGCTCAACGTGGACCAGAAGGTGATCCAGGCCGGCATGTTCGACCAGAAGTCCTCCAGCCATGAG
CGGCGCGCCTTCCTGCAGGCCATCCTGGAGCACGAGGAGCAGGATGAGGAGGAAGACGAGGTGCCCGACG
ACGAGACCGTCAACCAGATGATCGCCCGGCACGAGGAGGAGTTTGATCTGTTCATGCGCATGGACCTGGA
CCGCAGGCGCGAGGAGGCCCGCAACCCCAAGCGGAAGCCGCGCCTCATGGAGGAGGACGAGCTCCCCTCG
TGGATCATCAAGGACGACGCGGAGGTGGAGCGGCTGACCTGTGAGGAGGAGGAGGAGAAGATGTTCGGCC
GTGGCTCCCGCCACCGCAAGGAGGTGGACTACAGCGACTCACTGACGGAGAAGCAGTGGCTCAAGGCCAT
CGAGGAGGGCACGCTGGAGGAGATCGAAGAGGAGGTCCGGCAGAAGAAATCATCACGGAAGCGCAAGCGA
GACAGCGACGCCGGCTCCTCCACCCCGACCACCAGCACCCGCAGCCGCGACAAGGACGACGAGAGCAAGA
AGCAGAAGAAGCGCGGGCGGCCGCCTGCCGAGAAACTCTCCCCTAACCCACCCAACCTCACCAAGAAGAT
GAAGAAGATTGTGGATGCCGTGATCAAGTACAAGGACAGCAGTGGACGTCAGCTCAGCGAGGTCTTCATC
CAGCTGCCCTCGCGAAAGGAGCTGCCCGAGTACTACGAGCTCATCCGCAAGCCCGTGGACTTCAAGAAGA
TAAAGGAGCGCATTCGCAACCACAAGTACCGCAGCCTCAACGACCTAGAGAAGGACGTCATGCTCCTGTG
CCAGAACGCACAGACCTTCAACCTGGAGGGCTCCCTGATCTATGAAGACTCCATCGTCTTGCAGTCGGTC
TTCACCAGCGTGCGGCAGAAAATCGAGAAGGAGGATGACAGTGAAGGCGAGGAGAGTGAGGAGGAGGAAG
AGGGCGAGGAGGAAGGCTCCGAATCCGAATCTCGGTCCGTCAAAGTGAAGATCAAGCTTGGCCGGAAGGA
GAAGGCACAGGACCGGCTGAAGGGCGGCCGGCGGCGGCCGAGCCGAGGGTCCCGAGCCAAGCCGGTCGTG
AGTGACGATGACAGTGAGGAGGAACAAGAGGAGGACCGCTCAGGAAGTGGCAGCGAAGAAGACTAGTAAT
GAACTAGTCCGTAACTTGAAAGTATTTCGATTTCTTGGCTTTATATATCTTGTGGAAAGGACGACATGGA
CCGACTAGTTATAAGGTGACGCGTTAAGTCGACAATCAACCTCTGGATTACAAAATTTGTGAAAGATTGA
CTGGTATTCTTAACTATGTTGCTCCTTTTACGCTATGTGGATACGCTGCTTTAATGCCTTTGTATCATGC
TATTGCTTCCCGTATGGCTTTCATTTTCTCCTCCTTGTATAAATCCTGGTTGCTGTCTCTTTATGAGGAG
TTGTGGCCCGTTGTCAGGCAACGTGGCGTGGTGTGCACTGTGTTTGCTGACGCAACCCCCACTGGTTGGG
GCATTGCCACCACCTGTCAGCTCCTTTCCGGGACTTTCGCTTTCCCCCTCCCTATTGCCACGGCGGAACT
CATCGCCGCCTGCCTTGCCCGCTGCTGGACAGGGGCTCGGCTGTTGGGCACTGACAATTCCGTGGTGTTG
TCGGGGAAATCATCGTCCTTTCCTTGGCTGCTCGCCTGTGTTGCCACCTGGATTCTGCGCGGGACGTCCT
TCTGCTACGTCCCTTCGGCCCTCAATCCAGCGGACCTTCCTTCCCGCGGCCTGCTGCCGGCTCTGCGGCC
TCTTCCGCGTCTTCGCCTTCGCCCTCAGACGAGTCGGATCTCCCTTTGGGCCGCCTCCCCGCGTCGACTT
TAAGACCAATGACTTACAAGGCAGCTGTAGATCTTAGCCACTTTTTAAAAGAAAAGGGGGGACTGGAAGG
GCTAATTCACTCCCAACGAAGACAAGATCTGCTTTTTGCTTGTACTGGGTCTCTCTGGTTAGACCAGATC
TGAGCCTGGGAGCTCTCTGGCTAACTAGGGAACCCACTGCTTAAGCCTCAATAAAGCTTGCCTTGAGTGC
TTCAAGTAGTGTGTGCCCGTCTGTTGTGTGACTCTGGTAACTAGAGATCCCTCAGACCCTTTTAGTCAGT
GTGGAAAATCTCTAGCAGTACGTATAGTAGTTCATGTCATCTTATTATTCAGTATTTATAACTTGCAAAG
AAATGAATATCAGAGAGTGAGAGGAACTTGTTTATTGCAGCTTATAATGGTTACAAATAAAGCAATAGCA
TCACAAATTTCACAAATAAAGCATTTTTTTCACTGCATTCTAGTTGTGGTTTGTCCAAACTCATCAATGT
ATCTTATCATGTCTGGCTCTAGCTATCCCGCCCCTAACTCCGCCCATCCCGCCCCTAACTCCGCCCAGTT
CCGCCCATTCTCCGCCCCATGGCTGACTAATTTTTTTTATTTATGCAGAGGCCGAGGCCGCCTCGGCCTC
TGAGCTATTCCAGAAGTAGTGAGGAGGCTTTTTTGGAGGCCTAGGGACGTACCCAATTCGCCCTATAGTG
AGTCGTATTACGCGCGCTCACTGGCCGTCGTTTTACAACGTCGTGACTGGGAAAACCCTGGCGTTACCCA
ACTTAATCGCCTTGCAGCACATCCCCCTTTCGCCAGCTGGCGTAATAGCGAAGAGGCCCGCACCGATCGC
CCTTCCCAACAGTTGCGCAGCCTGAATGGCGAATGGG
[124 nt withheld, positions 10538-10661]
C
[91 nt withheld, positions 10663-10753]
A
[49 nt withheld, positions 10755-10803]
CCTTTGACGTTGGAGTCCACGTTCTTT
[37 nt withheld, positions 10831-10867]
ACCCTATCTCGGTCTATTCTTTTGATTTATAAGGGATTTTGCCGATTTCGGCCTATTGGTTAAAAAATGA
GCTGATTTAACAAAAATTTAACGCGAATTTTAACAAAATATTAACGCTTACAATTTAGGTGGCACTTTTC
GGGGAAATGTGCGCGGAACCCCTATTTGTTTATTTTTCTAAATACATTCAAATATGTATCCGCTCATGAG
ACAATAACCCTGATAAATGCTTCAATAATATTGAAAAAGGAAGAGTATGAGTATTCAACATTTCCGTGTC
GCCCTTATTCCCTTTTTTGCGGCATTTTGCCTTCCTGTTTTTGCTCACCCAGAAACGCTGGTGAAAGTAA
AAGATGCTGAAGATCAGTTGGGTGCACGAGTGGGTTACATCGAACTGGATCTCAACAGCGGTAAGATCCT
TGAGAGTTTTCGCCCCGAAGAACGTTTTCCAATGATGAGCACTTTTAAAGTTCTGCTATGTGGCGCGGTA
TTATCCCGTATTGACGCCGGGCAAGAGCAACTCGGTCGCCGCATACACTATTCTCAGAATGACTTGGTTG
AGTACTCACCAGTCACAGAAAAGCATCTTACGGATGGCATGACAGTAAGAGAATTATGCAGTGCTGCCAT
AACCATGAGTGATAACACTGCGGCCAACTTACTTCTGACAACGATCGGAGGACCGAAGGAGCTAACCGCT
TTTTTGCACAACATGGGGGATCATGTAACTCGCCTTGATCGTTGGGAACCGGAGCTGAATGAAGCCATAC
CAAACGACGAGCGTGACACCACGATGCCTGTAGCAATGGCAACAACGTTGCGCAAACTATTAACTGGCGA
ACTACTTACTCTAGCTTCCCGGCAACAATTAATAGACTGGATGGAGGCGGATAAAGTTGCAGGACCACTT
CTGCGCTCGGCCCTTCCGGCTGGCTGGTTTATTGCTGATAAATCTGGAGCCGGTGAGCGTGGGTCTCGCG
GTATCATTGCAGCACTGGGGCCAGATGGTAAGCCCTCCCGTATCGTAGTTATCTACACGACGGGGAGTCA
GGCAACTATGGATGAACGAAATAGACAGATCGCTGAGATAGGTGCCTCACTGATTAAGCATTGGTAACTG
TCAGACCAAGTTTACTCATATATACTTTAGATTGATTTAAAACTTCATTTTTAATTTAAAAGGATCTAGG
TGAAGATCCTTTTTGATAATCTCATGACCAAAATCCCTTAACGTGAGTTTTCGTTCCACTGAGCGTCAGA
CCCCGTAGAAAAGATCAAAGGATCTTCTTGAGATCCTTTTTTTCTGCGCGTAATCTGCTGCTTGCAAACA
AAAAAACCACCGCTACCAGCGGTGGTTTGTTTGCCGGATCAAGAGCTACCAACTCTTTTTCCGAAGGTAA
CTGGCTTCAGCAGAGCGCAGATACCAAATACTGTTCTTCTAGTGTAGCCGTAGTTAGGCCACCACTTCAA
GAACTCTGTAGCACCGCCTACATACCTCGCTCTGCTAATCCTGTTACCAGTGGCTGCTGCCAGTGGCGAT
AAGTCGTGTCTTACCGGGTTGGACTCAAGACGATAGTTACCGGATAAGGCGCAGCGGTCGGGCTGAACGG
GGGGTTCGTGCACACAGCCCAGCTTGGAGCGAACGACCTACACCGAACTGAGATACCTACAGCGTGAGCT
ATGAGAAAGCGCCACGCTTCCCGAAGGGAGAAAGGCGGACAGGTATCCGGTAAGCGGCAGGGTCGGAACA
GGAGAGCGCACGAGGGAGCTTCCAGGGGGAAACGCCTGGTATCTTTATAGTCCTGTCGGGTTTCGCCACC
TCTGACTTGAGCGTCGATTTTTGTGATGCTCGTCAGGGGGGCGGAGCCTATGGAAAAACGCCAGCAACGC
GGCCTTTTTACGGTTCCTGGCCTTTTGCTGGCCTTTTGCTCACATGTTCTTTCCTGCGTTATCCCCTGAT
TCTGTGGATAACCGTATTACCGCCTTTGAGTGAGCTGATACCGCTCGCCGCAGCCGAACGACCGAGCGCA
GCGAGTCAGTGAGCGAGGAAGCGGAAGAGCGCCCAATACGCAAACCGCCTCTCCCCGCGCGTTGGCCGAT
TCATTAATGCAGCTGGCACGACAGGTTTCCCGACTGGAAAGCGGGCAGTGAGCGCAACGCAATTAATGTG
AGTTAGCTCACTCATTAGGCACCCCAGGCTTTACACTTTATGCTTCCGGCTCGTATGTTGTGTGGAATTG
TGAGCGGATAACAATTTCACACAGGAAACAGCTATGACCATGATTACGCCAAGCGCGCAATTAACCCTCA
CTAAAGGGAACAAAAGCTGGAGCTGCAAGC
