>Addgene plasmid #142611 | TFORF0386 | depositor partial sequence | sequence record 279971 | Insert
ACCGCCACCATGTCCACTCCAGACCCACCCCTGGGCGGAACTCCTCGGCCAGGTCCTTCCCCGGGCCCTG
GCCCTTCCCCTGGAGCCATGCTGGGCCCTAGCCCGGGTCCCTCGCCGGGCTCCGCCCACAGCATGATGGG
GCCCAGCCCAGGGCCGCCCTCAGCAGGACACCCCATCCCCACCCAGGGGCCTGGAGGGTACCCTCAGGAC
AACATGCACCAGATGCACAAGCCCATGGAGTCCATGCATGAGAAGGGCATGTCGGACGACCCGCGCTACA
ACCAGATGAAAGGAATGGGGATGCGGTCAGGGGGCCATGCTGGGATGGGGCCCCCGCCCAGCCCCATGGA
CCAGCACTCCCAAGGTTACCCCTCGCCCCTGGGTGGCTCTGAGCATGCCTCTAGTCCAGTTCCAGCCAGT
GGCCCGTCTTCGGGGCCCCAGATGTCTTCCGGGCCAGGAGGTGCCCCGCTGGATGGTGCTGACCCCCAGG
CCTTGGGGCAGCAGAACCGGGGCCCAACCCCATTTAACCAGAACCAGCTGCACCAGCTCAGAGCTCAGAT
CATGGCCTACAAGATGCTGGCCAGGGGGCAGCCCCTCCCCGACCACCTGCAGATGGCGGTGCAGGGCAAG
CGGCCGATGCCCGGGATGCAGCAGCAGATGCCAACGCTACCTCCACCCTCGGTGTCCGCAACAGGACCCG
GCCCTGGCCCTGGCCCTGGCCCCGGCCCGGGTCCCGGCCCGGCACCTCCAAATTACAGCAGGCCTCATGG
TATGGGAGGGCCCAACATGCCTCCCCCAGGACCCTCGGGCGTGCCCCCCGGGATGCCAGGCCAGCCTCCT
GGAGGGCCTCCCAAGCCCTGGCCTGAAGGACCCATGGCGAATGCTGCTGCCCCCACGAGCACCCCTCAGA
AGCTGATTCCCCCGCAGCCAACGGGCCGCCCTTCCCCCGCGCCCCCTGCCGTCCCACCCGCCGCCTCGCC
CGTGATGCCACCGCAGACCCAGTCCCCCGGGCAGCCGGCCCAGCCCGCGCCCATGGTGCCACTGCACCAG
AAGCAGAGCCGCATCACCCCCATCCAGAAGCCGCGGGGCCTCGACCCTGTGGAGATCCTGCAGGAGCGCG
AGTACAGGCTGCAGGCTCGCATCGCACACCGAATTCAGGAACTTGAAAACCTTCCCGGGTCCCTGGCCGG
GGATTTGCGAACCAAAGCGACCATTGAGCTCAAGGCCCTCAGGCTGCTGAACTTCCAGAGGCAGCTGCGC
CAGGAGGTGGTGGTGTGCATGCGGAGGGACACAGCGCTGGAGACAGCCCTCAATGCTAAGGCCTACAAGC
GCAGCAAGCGCCAGTCCCTGCGCGAGGCCCGCATCACTGAGAAGCTGGAGAAGCAGCAGAAGATCGAGCA
GGAGCGCAAGCGCCGGCAGAAGCACCAGGAATACCTCAATAGCATTCTCCAGCATGCCAAGGATTTCAAG
GAATATCACAGATCCGTCACAGGCAAAATCCAGAAGCTGACCAAGGCAGTGGCCACGTACCATGCCAACA
CGGAGCGGGAGCAGAAGAAAGAGAACGAGCGGATCGAGAAGGAGCGCATGCGGAGGCTCATGGCTGAAGA
TGAGGAGGGGTACCGCAAGCTCATCGACCAGAAGAAGGACAAGCGCCTGGCCTACCTCTTGCAGCAGACA
GACGAGTACGTGGCTAACCTCACGGAGCTGGTGCGGCAGCACAAGGCTGCCCAGGTCGCCAAGGAGAAAA
AGAAGAAAAAGAAAAAGAAGAAGGCAGAAAATGCAGAAGGACAGACGCCTGCCATTGGGCCGGATGGCGA
GCCTCTGGACGAGACCAGCCAGATGAGCGACCTCCCGGTGAAGGTGATCCACGTGGAGAGTGGGAAGATC
CTCACAGGCACAGATGCCCCCAAAGCCGGGCAGCTGGAGGCCTGGCTCGAGATGAACCCGGGGTATGAAG
TAGCTCCGAGGTCTGATAGTGAAGAAAGTGGCTCAGAAGAAGAGGAAGAGGAGGAGGAGGAAGAGCAGCC
GCAGGCAGCACAGCCTCCCACCCTGCCCGTGGAGGAGAAGAAGAAGATTCCAGATCCAGACAGCGATGAC
GTCTCTGAGGTGGACGCGCGGCACATCATTGAGAATGCCAAGCAAGATGTCGATGATGAATATGGCGTGT
CCCAGGCCCTTGCACGTGGCCTGCAGTCCTACTATGCCGTGGCCCATGCTGTCACTGAGAGAGTGGACAA
GCAGTCAGCGCTTATGGTCAATGGTGTCCTCAAACAGTACCAGATCAAAGGTTTGGAGTGGCTGGTGTCC
CTGTACAACAACAACCTGAACGGCATCCTGGCCGACGAGATGGGCCTGGGGAAGACCATCCAGACCATCG
CGCTCATCACGTACCTCATGGAGCACAAACGCATCAATGGGCCCTTCCTCATCATCGTGCCTCTCTCAAC
GCTGTCCAACTGGGCGTACGAGTTTGACAAGTGGGCCCCCTCCGTGGTGAAGGTGTCTTACAAGGGATCC
CCAGCAGCAAGACGGGCCTTTGTCCCCCAGCTCCGGAGTGGGAAGTTCAACGTCTTGCTGACGACGTACG
AGTACATCATCAAAGACAAGCACATCCTCGCCAAGATCCGTTGGAAGTACATGATTGTGGACGAAGGTCA
CCGCATGAAGAACCACCACTGCAAGCTGACGCAGGTGCTCAACACGCACTATGTGGCACCCCGCCGCCTG
CTGCTGACGGGCACACCGCTGCAGAACAAGCTTCCCGAGCTCTGGGCGCTGCTCAACTTCCTGCTGCCCA
CCATCTTCAAGAGCTGCAGCACCTTCGAGCAGTGGTTTAACGCACCCTTTGCCATGACCGGGGAAAAGGT
GGACCTGAATGAGGAGGAAACCATTCTCATCATCCGGCGTCTCCACAAAGTGCTGCGGCCCTTCTTGCTC
CGACGACTCAAGAAGGAAGTCGAGGCCCAGTTGCCCGAAAAGGTGGAGTACGTCATCAAGTGCGACATGT
CTGCGCTGCAGCGAGTGCTCTACCGCCACATGCAGGCCAAGGGCGTGCTGCTGACTGATGGCTCCGAGAA
GGACAAGAAGGGCAAAGGCGGCACCAAGACCCTGATGAACACCATCATGCAGCTGCGGAAGATCTGCAAC
CACCCCTACATGTTCCAGCACATCGAGGAGTCCTTTTCCGAGCACTTGGGGTTCACTGGCGGCATTGTCC
AAGGGCTGGACCTGTACCGAGCCTCGGGTAAATTTGAGCTTCTTGATAGAATTCTTCCCAAACTCCGAGC
AACCAACCACAAAGTGCTGCTGTTCTGCCAAATGACCTCCCTCATGACCATCATGGAAGATTACTTTGCG
TATCGCGGCTTTAAATACCTCAGGCTTGATGGAACCACGAAGGCGGAGGACCGGGGCATGCTGCTGAAAA
CCTTCAACGAGCCCGGCTCTGAGTACTTCATCTTCCTGCTCAGCACCCGGGCTGGGGGGCTCGGCCTGAA
CCTCCAGTCGGCAGACACTGTGATCATTTTTGACAGCGACTGGAATCCTCACCAGGACCTGCAAGCGCAG
GACCGAGCCCACCGCATCGGGCAGCAGAACGAGGTGCGTGTGCTCCGCCTCTGCACCGTCAACAGCGTGG
AGGAGAAGATCCTAGCTGCAGCCAAGTACAAGCTCAACGTGGACCAGAAGGTGATCCAGGCCGGCATGTT
CGACCAGAAGTCCTCCAGCCATGAGCGGCGCGCCTTCCTGCAGGCCATCCTGGAGCACGAGGAGCAGGAT
GAGGAGGAAGACGAGGTGCCCGACGACGAGACCGTCAACCAGATGATCGCCCGGCACGAGGAGGAGTTTG
ATCTGTTCATGCGCATGGACCTGGACCGCAGGCGCGAGGAGGCCCGCAACCCCAAGCGGAAGCCGCGCCT
CATGGAGGAGGACGAGCTCCCCTCGTGGATCATCAAGGACGACGCGGAGGTGGAGCGGCTGACCTGTGAG
GAGGAGGAGGAGAAGATGTTCGGCCGTGGCTCCCGCCACCGCAAGGAGGTGGACTACAGCGACTCACTGA
CGGAGAAGCAGTGGCTCAAGGCCATCGAGGAGGGCACGCTGGAGGAGATCGAAGAGGAGGTCCGGCAGAA
GAAATCATCACGGAAGCGCAAGCGAGACAGCGACGCCGGCTCCTCCACCCCGACCACCAGCACCCGCAGC
CGCGACAAGGACGACGAGAGCAAGAAGCAGAAGAAGCGCGGGCGGCCGCCTGCCGAGAAACTCTCCCCTA
ACCCACCCAACCTCACCAAGAAGATGAAGAAGATTGTGGATGCCGTGATCAAGTACAAGGACAGCAGTGG
ACGTCAGCTCAGCGAGGTCTTCATCCAGCTGCCCTCGCGAAAGGAGCTGCCCGAGTACTACGAGCTCATC
CGCAAGCCCGTGGACTTCAAGAAGATAAAGGAGCGCATTCGCAACCACAAGTACCGCAGCCTCAACGACC
TAGAGAAGGACGTCATGCTCCTGTGCCAGAACGCACAGACCTTCAACCTGGAGGGCTCCCTGATCTATGA
AGACTCCATCGTCTTGCAGTCGGTCTTCACCAGCGTGCGGCAGAAAATCGAGAAGGAGGATGACAGTGAA
GGCGAGGAGAGTGAGGAGGAGGAAGAGGGCGAGGAGGAAGGCTCCGAATCCGAATCTCGGTCCGTCAAAG
TGAAGATCAAGCTTGGCCGGAAGGAGAAGGCACAGGACCGGCTGAAGGGCGGCCGGCGGCGGCCGAGCCG
AGGGTCCCGAGCCAAGCCGGTCGTGAGTGACGATGACAGTGAGGAGGAACAAGAGGAGGACCGCTCAGGA
AGTGGCAGCGAAGAAGACTAGTAATGAACTAGTCCGTAACTTGAAAGTATTTCGATTTCTTGGCTTTATA
TATCTTGTGGAAAGGACGACATGGACCGACTAGTTATAAGGTG
