>Addgene plasmid #142611 | TFORF0386 | depositor partial sequence | sequence record 279972 | Barcode
CATGGACCGACTAGTTATAAGGTG
